>Addgene plasmid #208644 | pUC-ODN-hsRPL3-CterTwStrep | addgene full sequence | sequence record 418358 | Addgene NGS Result
TCGCGCGTTTCGGTGATGACGGTGAAAACCTCTGACACATGCAGCTCCCGGAGACGGTCACAGCTTGTCT
GTAAGCGGATGCCGGGAGCAGACAAGCCCGTCAGGGCGCGTCAGCGGGTGTTGGCGGGTGTCGGGGCTGG
CTTAACTATGCGGCATCAGAGCAGATTGTACTGAGAGTGCACCATATGCGGTGTGAAATACCGCACAGAT
GCGTAAGGAGAAAATACCGCATCAGGCGCCATTCGCCATTCAGGCTGCGCAACTGTTGGGAAGGGCGATC
GGTGCGGGCCTCTTCGCTATTACGCCAGCTGGCGAAAGGGGGATGTGCTGCAAGGCGATTAAGTTGGGTA
ACGCCAGGGTTTTCCCAGTCACGACGTTGTAAAACGACGGCCAGTGAATTCGAGCTCGGTACCCGGGGCT
CTTCCCGGGGTAGGGGTGGTCTTGATGCCTTAGGCCTCTCTTGTGGCTGTGGAGACTGGCCCAGAGTCTT
GGTCTCCTCTAGAGTGGGCATCTGCTGTCACCTGTCATCTTCTACCTCTGACCACTGCCTCTCTCCCCAC
AGGGACCACTCAAAAAGGACCGAATTGCAAAGGAAGAAGGAGCTAAGCTTTCCGGAGGGAGCGCTTGGAG
CCACCCGCAGTTCGAAAAAGGTGGAGGTTCTGGCGGTGGATCGGGAGGTTCAGCGTGGTCTCACCCCCAA
TTTGAGAAGTAATGCCAGGAACAGATTTTGCAGTTGGTGGGGTCTCAATAAAAGTTATTTTCCACTGACA
TCTTGCCTCTTTCTTCAGGAGAGAGGCTGGGACTGGGGAGGCAGATGGGGGCCCTTGAGGTGCCTTGTGC
TCCCCAAGGCCACTGCCCTCCTTTCTGTAGCTTCGCTGGCATTGCCTCTAGAGTCGACCTGCAGGCATGC
AAGCTTGGCGTAATCATGGTCATAGCTGTTTCCTGTGTGAAATTGTTATCCGCTCACAATTCCACACAAC
ATACGAGCCGGAAGCATAAAGTGTAAAGCCTGGGGTGCCTAATGAGTGAGCTAACTCACATTAATTGCGT
TGCGCTCACAGCCCGCTTTCCAGTCGGGAAACCTGTCGTGCCAGCTGCATTAATGAATCGGCCAACGCGC
GGGGAGAGGCGGTTTGCGTATTGGGCGCTGTTCCGCTTCCTCGCTCACTGACTCGCTGCGCTCGGTCGTT
CGGCTGCGGCGAGCGGTATCAGCTCACTCAAAGGCGGTAATACGGTTATCCACAGAATCAGGGGATAACG
CAGGAAAGAACATGTGAGCAAAAGGCCAGCAAAAGGCCAGGAACCGTAAAAAGGCCGCGTTGCTGGCGTT
TTTCCATAGGCTCCGCCCCCCTGACGAGCATCACAAAAATCGACGCTCAAGTCAGAGGTGGCGAAACCCG
ACAGGACTATAAAGATACCAGGCGTTTCCCCCTGGAAGCTCCCTCGTGCGCTCTCCTGTTCCGACCCTGC
CGCTTACCGGATACCTGTCCGCCTTTCTCCCTTCGGGAAGCGTGGCGCTTTCTCATAGCTCACGCTGTAG
GTATCTCAGTTCGGTGTAGGTCGTTCGCTCCAAGCTGGGCTGTGTGCACGAACCCCCCGTTCAGCCCGAC
CGCTGCGCCTTATCCGGTAACTATCGTCTTGAGTCCAACCCGGTAAGACACGACTTATCGCCACTGGCAG
CAGCCACTGGTAACAGGATTAGCAGAGCGAGGTATGTAGGCGGTGCTACAGAGTTCTTGAAGTGGTGGCC
TAACTACGGCTACACTAGAAGAACAGTATTTGGTATCTGCGCTCTGCTGAAGCCAGTTACCTTCGGAAAA
AGAGTTGGTAGCTCTTGATCCGGCAAACAAACCACCGCTGGTAGCGGTGGTTTTTTTGTTTGCAAGCAGC
AGATTACGCGCAGAAAAAAAGGATCTCAAGAAGATCCTTTGATCTTTTCTACGGGGTCTGACGCTCAGTG
GAACGAAAACTCACGTTAAGGGATTTTGGTCATGAGATTATCAAAAAGGATCTTCACCTAGATCCTTTTA
AATTAAAAATGAAGTTTTAAATCAATCTAAAGTATATATGAGTAAACTTGGTCTGACAGTTACCAATGCT
TAATCAGTGAGGCACCTATCTCAGCGATCTGTCTATTTCGTTCATCCATAGTTGCCTGACTCCCCGTCGT
GTAGATAACTACGATACGGGAGGGCTTACCATCTGGCCCCAGTGCTGCAATAATACCGCGAGACCCACGC
TCACCGGCTCCAGATTTATCAGCAATAAACCAGCCAGCCGGAAGGGCCGAGCGCAGAAGTGGTCCTGCAA
CTTTATCCGCCTCCATCCAGTCTATTAATTGTTGCCGGGAAGCTAGAGTAAGTAGTTCGCCAGTTAATAG
TTTGCGCAACGTTGTTGCCATAGCTACAGGCATCGTGGTGTCACGCTCGTCGTTTGGTATGGCTTCATTC
AGCTCCGGTTCCCAACGATCAAGGCGAGTTACATGATCCCCCATGTTGTGCAAAAAAGCGGTTAGCTCCT
TCGGTCCTCCGATCGTTGTCAGAAGTAAGTTGGCCGCTGTGTTATCACTCATGGTTATGGCAGCACTACA
TAATTCTCTTACTGTCATGCCATCCGTAAGATGCTTTTCTGTGACTGGTGAGTACTCAACCAAGTCATTC
TGAGAATAGTGTATGCGGCGACCGAGTTGCTCTTGCCCGGCGTCAATACGGGATAATACCGCGCCACATA
GCAGAACTTTAAAAGTGCTCATCATTGGAAAACGTTCTTCGGGGCGAAAACTCTCAAGGATCTTACCGCT
GTTGAGATCCAGTTCGATGTAACCCACTCGTGCACCCAACTGATCTTCAGCATCTTTTACTTTCACCAGC
GTTTCTGGGTGAGCAAAAACAGGAAGGCAAAATGCCGCAAAAAAGGGAATAAGGGCGACACGGAAATGTT
GAATACTCATACTCTTCCTTTTTCAATATTATTGAAGCATTTATCAGGGTTATTGTCTCATGAGCGGATA
CATATTTGAATGTATTTAGAAAAATAAACAAATAGGGGTTCCGCGCACATTTCCCCGAAAAGTGCCACCT
GACGTCTAAGAAACCATTATTATCATGACATTAACCTATAAAAATAGGCGTATCACGAGGCCCTTTCGTC
Features (pLannotate 1.2.2; 12 found; start..end, strand, type, name):
    137..236     +  misc_feature   bom (fragment): basis of mobility region from pBR322
    242..399     -  CDS            lacZα (fragment): LacZα fragment of β-galactosidase; lacZ fragment
    620..688     +  CDS            Twin-Strep-tag (fragment): two Strep-Tag®II moieties connected by a linker for enhanced binding to Strep-Tactin®, an engineered form of streptavidin (Schmidt et al., 2013)
    885..916     +  misc_feature   MCS (fragment): pUC18/19 multiple cloning site
    953..969     -  protein_bind   lac operator: The lac repressor binds to the lac operator to inhibit transcription in E. coli. This inhibition can be relieved by adding lactose or isopropyl-β-D-thiogalactopyranoside (IPTG). lac repressor encoded by lacI
    977..1007    -  promoter       lac promoter: promoter for the E. coli lac operon
   1022..1043    -  protein_bind   CAP binding site: CAP binding activates transcription in the presence of cAMP. E. coli catabolite activator protein
   1056..1148    -  CDS            lacI (fragment): lac repressor; lacI; The lac repressor binds to the lac operator to inhibit transcription in E. coli. This inhibition can be relieved by adding lactose or isopropyl-β-D-thiogalactopyranoside (IPTG).
   1331..1919    -  rep_origin     ori: high-copy-number ColE1/pMB1/pBR322/pUC origin of replication
   2090..2950    -  CDS            AmpR: β-lactamase; bla; confers resistance to ampicillin, carbenicillin, and related antibiotics
   2951..3055    -  promoter       AmpR promoter: bla
   3150..35      +  CDS            rop (fragment) (across the origin): Rop protein, which maintains plasmids at low copy number; rop
