[The description below was written by a language model from this plasmid's Addgene catalogue record and pLannotate feature annotations shown in this document.]
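Description:
pUC-ODN-hsRPL3-CterTwStrep is a small (about 3.15 kb) high-copy bacterial plasmid built on the pUC-ODN backbone, a pUC-type vector adapted for producing long single-stranded DNA donors for CRISPR knock-in. It is propagated in E. coli through the ColE1/pUC origin and selected with ampicillin via the β-lactamase gene and its native promoter. The annotated sequence also shows typical pUC remnants: a lacZα fragment, the lac promoter with operator and CAP binding site, part of the pUC18/19 multiple cloning site, and short fragments of lacI, bom and rop. None of these has a stated function in the donor design. The backbone modifications are not detailed in this record, which refers instead to the parental pUC-ODN entry.

The insert is a synthetic homology-directed repair template for tagging the C terminus of human ribosomal protein RPL3 (uL3). It consists of a Twin-Strep-tag coding sequence, two Strep-tag II units joined by a linker for tight Strep-Tactin binding, placed between 5' and 3' homology arms of roughly 170 to 180 nt taken from the RPL3 locus on chromosome 22. The arms themselves are not annotated in the feature table, which detects only the tag (as a fragment), sitting between the lacZα fragment and the MCS remnant. The donor carries no promoter of its own; after integration the tag would be expressed from the endogenous gene. The donor strand is meant to be released as ssDNA by cutting with the nicking enzymes Nt.BspQI and Nb.BsrDI.

The depositor flags this construct as an intermediate only. The integrated allele would be re-edited, so knock-in fails, and a later corrected plasmid from the same series is recommended in its place.
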