Addgene plasmid #208644: pUC-ODN-hsRPL3-CterTwStrep
Purpose: for long single strand DNA donnor preparation for Twin Strep tag knock-in at C ter of human RPL3. Digest with nt.BspQI and nb.BsrDI to get ssDNA. This plasmid will cause re-edit and fail knock-in.
Depositing lab: Quanfu Ma. Depositing organization: Maternal and Child Health Hospital of Hubei Province.
Backbone
  Vector backbone: pUC-ODN
  Modifications to backbone: refer to (Addgene#208642)
  Vector type: CRISPR ; ssDNA donnor preparation
Growth in bacteria
  Bacterial resistance: Ampicillin, 100 μg/mL
  Growth temperature: 37°C
  Growth strain: DH5alpha
  Copy number: High Copy
Gene/Insert
  Gene/Insert name: Twin Strep tag with RPL3 genome HomoArm (alt name: Donnor DNA)
  Species: H. sapiens (human), Synthetic
  GenBank ID: 5'HomoArm: NC_000022.11:39313122~39312943 3'HomoArm: NC_000022.11:39312939~39312773
  Entrez Gene: RPL3 (a.k.a. ASC-1, L3, TARBP-B, uL3)
  Tag / fusion protein: Twin Strep
Terms and licenses: Academic/Nonprofit Terms; Industry Terms: Not Available to Industry
Depositor comments: #important# This is a Intermediate plasmid, and WILL fail the CRISPR knock-in. Use Addgene#208645, do not use this plasmid.
How to cite: pUC-ODN-hsRPL3-CterTwStrep was a gift from Quanfu Ma (Addgene plasmid # 208644 ; http://n2t.net/addgene:208644 ; RRID:Addgene_208644)
